Addgene plasmid #142867: TFORF1846
Purpose: Lentiviral vector for overexpressing transcription factor ORFs with unique 24-bp barcodes. Barcodes facilitate identification of transcription factors in pooled screens.
Depositing lab: Feng Zhang. Depositing organization: Broad Institute. Publication: A transcription factor atlas of directed differentiation. Joung J, Ma S, Tay T, Geiger-Schuller KR, Kirchgatterer PC, Verdine VK, Guo B, Arias-Garcia MA, Allen WE, Singh A, Kuksenko O, Abudayyeh OO, Gootenberg JS, Fu Z, Macrae RK, Buenrostro JD, Regev A, Zhang F. Cell. 2023 Jan 5;186(1):209-229.e26. doi: 10.1016/j.cell.2022.11.026. PubMed 36608654.
Backbone
  Vector backbone: pLX_TRC317
  Backbone manufacturer: Broad Institute Genetic Perturbation Platform
  Backbone size w/o insert (bp): 8264
  Vector type: Mammalian Expression, Lentiviral
  Selectable markers: Puromycin
Growth in bacteria
  Bacterial resistance: Ampicillin, 100 μg/mL
  Growth temperature: 37°C
  Growth strain: NEB Stable
  Copy number: High Copy
Gene/Insert
  Gene/Insert name: ETS1
  Species: H. sapiens (human)
  Insert size (bp): 1427
  Entrez Gene: ETS1 (a.k.a. ETS-1, EWSR2, c-ets-1, p54)
  Promoter: EF1a
  Cloning method: Unknown
  Sequencing primers: 5′ GGGTGGAGACTGAAGTTAGGCCAG; 3′ CACATAGCGTAAAAGGAGCAACATAG
Terms and licenses: Academic/Nonprofit Terms; Industry Terms: Not Available to Industry
Depositor comments: NM_005238,ENST00000319397 . The transcription factor ORF portion of this plasmid was synthesized by Genewiz. Please test multiple small colonies in case of plasmid recombination. To make this collection available in a timely manner, a portion of this collection was not fully sequenced by Addgene. If an Addgene verified full plasmid sequence is not available, please contact us prior to placing an order to request the full sequence.
How to cite: TFORF1846 was a gift from Feng Zhang (Addgene plasmid # 142867 ; http://n2t.net/addgene:142867 ; RRID:Addgene_142867)
