[The description below was written by a language model from this plasmid's Addgene catalogue record and pLannotate feature annotations shown in this document.]
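Description:
TFORF1846 is a lentiviral mammalian expression plasmid built on the pLX_TRC317 backbone and carrying the human transcription factor ETS1 as its open reading frame. It belongs to a barcoded transcription factor ORF collection in which each construct pairs one synthesized ORF with a unique 24-bp barcode, so that the transcription factor present in a given cell can be identified by sequencing in pooled overexpression screens, such as those aimed at directed differentiation. In bacteria the plasmid is maintained through a high-copy ColE1/pUC-type origin and ampicillin resistance (β-lactamase). An f1 origin and remnants of a lac/lacZα cloning region flanked by T7 and T3 promoters are also present in the backbone. The depositor warns that recombination can occur, which is a common issue with LTR-containing plasmids.

The viral portion follows a third-generation, self-inactivating design. An RSV promoter drives a truncated HIV-1 5' LTR to produce the genomic RNA, followed by the Ψ packaging signal with a gag fragment, the Rev response element for Rev-dependent nuclear export, and a cPPT/CTS element that aids nuclear import. The ΔU3 3' LTR at the far end silences LTR-driven transcription after integration. Within this unit, an SV40 early promoter drives puromycin N-acetyltransferase for selection of transduced cells, and a separate EF-1α promoter drives constitutive ETS1 expression. A WPRE downstream of the ORF enhances transcript stability and expression, and an SV40 polyadenylation signal lies beyond the 3' LTR. The barcode is not annotated in the feature table. It may lie in the short interval between the ETS1 coding sequence and the WPRE, where only a small U6 promoter fragment is called, but the record does not state its position.
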