Features (pLannotate 1.2.2; 31 found; start..end, strand, type, name):
      1..227     +  promoter       RSV promoter: Rous sarcoma virus enhancer/promoter
    228..408     +  LTR            5' LTR (truncated): truncated 5' long terminal repeat (LTR) from HIV-1
    455..580     +  misc_feature   HIV-1 Ψ: packaging signal of human immunodeficiency virus type 1
    564..927     +  CDS            HIV-1 gag (fragment): gag protein from human immunodeficiency virus 1; gag
   1073..1306    +  misc_feature   RRE: The Rev response element (RRE) of HIV-1 allows for Rev-dependent mRNA export from the nucleus to the cytoplasm.
   1683..1709    +  CDS            Rev (fragment): human immunodeficiency virus 1 (HIV-1) Rev protein; rev; enhances nuclear export of unspliced and incompletely spliced viral mRNAs
   1716..1739    +  promoter       SV40 promoter (fragment): SV40 early promoter
   1740..1811    +  promoter       SV40 promoter (fragment): SV40 enhancer and early promoter
   1835..1970    +  rep_origin     SV40 ori: SV40 origin of replication
   2016..2612    +  CDS            PuroR (fragment): puromycin N-acetyltransferase; pac from Streptomyces; confers resistance to puromycin
   2661..2778    +  misc_feature   cPPT/CTS: central polypurine tract and central termination sequence of HIV-1
   2843..2909    +  CDS            small t antigen (fragment): SV40 (simian virus 40) small t antigen
   2916..4094    +  promoter       EF-1α promoter: strong constitutive promoter for human elongation factor EF-1α
   4111..5433    +  CDS            ETS1: ETS1_HUMAN - Also known as EWSR2. Experimental evidence at protein level: Swiss-Prot protein existence level 1. Transcription factor. Directly controls the expression of cytokine and chemokine genes in a wide variety of different cellular contexts. May control the differentiation, survival and proliferation of lymphoid cells. May also regulate angiogenesis through regulation of expression of genes controlling endothelial cell migration and invasion. From Homo sapiens (Human).
   5449..5502    +  promoter       U6 promoter (fragment): RNA polymerase III promoter for human U6 snRNA
   5544..6132    +  misc_feature   WPRE: woodchuck hepatitis virus posttranscriptional regulatory element
   6183..6202    +  misc_feature   cPPT/CTS (fragment): central polypurine tract and central termination sequence of HIV-1
   6204..6437    +  LTR            3' LTR (ΔU3): self-inactivating 3' long terminal repeat (LTR) from HIV-1
   6515..6636    +  polyA_signal   SV40 poly(A) signal: SV40 polyadenylation signal
   6676..6811    +  rep_origin     SV40 ori: SV40 origin of replication
   6832..6850    -  promoter       T7 promoter: promoter for bacteriophage T7 RNA polymerase
   6858..7013    +  CDS            lacZα (fragment): LacZα fragment of β-galactosidase; lacZ fragment
   7018..7446    +  rep_origin     f1 ori (sequence partly withheld): f1 bacteriophage origin of replication; arrow indicates direction of (+) strand synthesis
   7499..7603    +  promoter       AmpR promoter: bla
   7604..8464    +  CDS            AmpR: β-lactamase; bla; confers resistance to ampicillin, carbenicillin, and related antibiotics
   8635..9223    +  rep_origin     ori: high-copy-number ColE1/pMB1/pBR322/pUC origin of replication
   9406..9498    +  CDS            lacI (fragment): lac repressor; lacI; The lac repressor binds to the lac operator to inhibit transcription in E. coli. This inhibition can be relieved by adding lactose or isopropyl-β-D-thiogalactopyranoside (IPTG).
   9511..9532    +  protein_bind   CAP binding site: CAP binding activates transcription in the presence of cAMP. E. coli catabolite activator protein
   9547..9577    +  promoter       lac promoter: promoter for the E. coli lac operon
   9585..9601    +  protein_bind   lac operator: The lac repressor binds to the lac operator to inhibit transcription in E. coli. This inhibition can be relieved by adding lactose or isopropyl-β-D-thiogalactopyranoside (IPTG). lac repressor encoded by lacI
   9646..9664    +  promoter       T3 promoter: promoter for bacteriophage T3 RNA polymerase
>Addgene plasmid #142867 | TFORF1846 | addgene full sequence | sequence record 385797 | Addgene NGS Result
TGTAGTCTTATGCAATACTCTTGTAGTCTTGCAACATGGTAACGATGAGTTAGCAACATGCCTTACAAGG
AGAGAAAAAGCACCGTGCATGCCGATTGGTGGAAGTAAGGTGGTACGATCGTGCCTTATTAGGAAGGCAA
CAGACGGGTCTGACATGGATTGGACGAACCACTGAATTGCCGCATTGCAGAGATATTGTATTTAAGTGCC
TAGCTCGATACATAAACGGGTCTCTCTGGTTAGACCAGATCTGAGCCTGGGAGCTCTCTGGCTAACTAGG
GAACCCACTGCTTAAGCCTCAATAAAGCTTGCCTTGAGTGCTTCAAGTAGTGTGTGCCCGTCTGTTGTGT
GACTCTGGTAACTAGAGATCCCTCAGACCCTTTTAGTCAGTGTGGAAAATCTCTAGCAGTGGCGCCCGAA
CAGGGACTTGAAAGCGAAAGGGAAACCAGAGGAGCTCTCTCGACGCAGGACTCGGCTTGCTGAAGCGCGC
ACGGCAAGAGGCGAGGGGCGGCGACTGGTGAGTACGCCAAAAATTTTGACTAGCGGAGGCTAGAAGGAGA
GAGATGGGTGCGAGAGCGTCAGTATTAAGCGGGGGAGAATTAGATCGCGATGGGAAAAAATTCGGTTAAG
GCCAGGGGGAAAGAAAAAATATAAATTAAAACATATAGTATGGGCAAGCAGGGAGCTAGAACGATTCGCA
GTTAATCCTGGCCTGTTAGAAACATCAGAAGGCTGTAGACAAATACTGGGACAGCTACAACCATCCCTTC
AGACAGGATCAGAAGAACTTAGATCATTATATAATACAGTAGCAACCCTCTATTGTGTGCATCAAAGGAT
AGAGATAAAAGACACCAAGGAAGCTTTAGACAAGATAGAGGAAGAGCAAAACAAAAGTAAGACCACCGCA
CAGCAAGCGGCCGCTGATCTTCAGACCTGGAGGAGGAGATATGAGGGACAATTGGAGAAGTGAATTATAT
AAATATAAAGTAGTAAAAATTGAACCATTAGGAGTAGCACCCACCAAGGCAAAGAGAAGAGTGGTGCAGA
GAGAAAAAAGAGCAGTGGGAATAGGAGCTTTGTTCCTTGGGTTCTTGGGAGCAGCAGGAAGCACTATGGG
CGCAGCGTCAATGACGCTGACGGTACAGGCCAGACAATTATTGTCTGGTATAGTGCAGCAGCAGAACAAT
TTGCTGAGGGCTATTGAGGCGCAACAGCATCTGTTGCAACTCACAGTCTGGGGCATCAAGCAGCTCCAGG
CAAGAATCCTGGCTGTGGAAAGATACCTAAAGGATCAACAGCTCCTGGGGATTTGGGGTTGCTCTGGAAA
ACTCATTTGCACCACTGCTGTGCCTTGGAATGCTAGTTGGAGTAATAAATCTCTGGAACAGATTTGGAAT
CACACGACCTGGATGGAGTGGGACAGAGAAATTAACAATTACACAAGCTTAATACACTCCTTAATTGAAG
AATCGCAAAACCAGCAAGAAAAGAATGAACAAGAATTATTGGAATTAGATAAATGGGCAAGTTTGTGGAA
TTGGTTTAACATAACAAATTGGCTGTGGTATATAAAATTATTCATAATGATAGTAGGAGGCTTGGTAGGT
TTAAGAATAGTTTTTGCTGTACTTTCTATAGTGAATAGAGTTAGGCAGGGATATTCACCATTATCGTTTC
AGACCCACCTCCCAACCCCGAGGGGACCCATGCATTGCATCTCAATTAGTCAGCAACCAGGTGTGGAAAG
TCCCCAGGCTCCCCAGCAGGCAGAAGTATGCAAAGCATGCGTCTCAATTAGTCAGCAACCATAGTCCCGC
CCCTAACTCCGCCCATCCCGCCCCTAACTCCGCCCAGTTCCGCCCATTCTCCGCCCCATGGCTGACTAAT
TTTTTTTATTTATGCAGAGGCCGAGGCCGCCTCGGCCTCTGAGCTATTCCAGAAGTAGTGAGGAGGCTTT
TTTGGAGGCCTAGGCTTTTGCAAAAAGCTTTCTAGAGGTACCACCGGAGCTTACCATGACCGAGTACAAG
CCCACGGTGCGCCTCGCCACCCGCGACGACGTCCCCAGGGCCGTACGCACCCTCGCCGCCGCGTTCGCCG
ACTACCCCGCCACGCGCCACACCGTCGATCCGGACCGCCACATCGAGCGGGTCACCGAGCTGCAAGAACT
CTTCCTCACGCGCGTCGGGCTCGACATCGGCAAGGTGTGGGTCGCGGACGACGGCGCCGCCGTGGCGGTC
TGGACCACGCCGGAGAGCGTCGAAGCGGGGGCGGTGTTCGCCGAGATCGGCCCGCGCATGGCCGAGTTGA
GCGGTTCCCGGCTGGCCGCGCAGCAACAGATGGAAGGCCTCCTGGCGCCGCACCGGCCCAAGGAGCCCGC
GTGGTTCCTGGCCACCGTCGGCGTCTCGCCCGACCACCAGGGCAAGGGTCTGGGCAGCGCCGTCGTGCTC
CCCGGAGTGGAGGCGGCCGAGCGCGCCGGGGTGCCCGCCTTCCTGGAGACCTCCGCGCCCCGCAACCTCC
CCTTCTACGAGCGGCTCGGCTTCACCGTCACCGCCGACGTCGAGGTGCCCGAAGGACCGCGCACCTGGTG
CATGACCCGCAAGCCCGGTGCCAGTTAACGAATTCTAGATCTTGAGACAAATGGCAGTATTCATCCACAA
TTTTAAAAGAAAAGGGGGGATTGGGGGGTACAGTGCAGGGGAAAGAATAGTAGACATAATAGCAACAGAC
ATACAAACTAAAGAATTACAAAAACAAATTACAAAAATTCAAAATTTTCGGGTTTATTACAGGGACAGCA
GAGATCCACTTTGGCGCCGGCTCGAGGCCTGCAGGTGCAAAGATGGATAAAGTTTTAAACAGAGAGGAAT
CTTTGCAGCTAATGGACCTTCTAGGTCTTGAAAGGAGTGGGAATTGGCTCCGGTGCCCGTCAGTGGGCAG
AGCGCACATCGCCCACAGTCCCCGAGAAGTTGGGGGGAGGGGTCGGCAATTGAACCGGTGCCTAGAGAAG
GTGGCGCGGGGTAAACTGGGAAAGTGATGTCGTGTACTGGCTCCGCCTTTTTCCCGAGGGTGGGGGAGAA
CCGTATATAAGTGCAGTAGTCGCCGTGAACGTTCTTTTTCGCAACGGGTTTGCCGCCAGAACACAGGTAA
GTGCCGTGTGTGGTTCCCGCGGGCCTGGCCTCTTTACGGGTTATGGCCCTTGCGTGCCTTGAATTACTTC
CACCTGGCTGCAGTACGTGATTCTTGATCCCGAGCTTCGGGTTGGAAGTGGGTGGGAGAGTTCGAGGCCT
TGCGCTTAAGGAGCCCCTTCGCCTCGTGCTTGAGTTGAGGCCTGGCCTGGGCGCTGGGGCCGCCGCGTGC
GAATCTGGTGGCACCTTCGCGCCTGTCTCGCTGCTTTCGATAAGTCTCTAGCCATTTAAAATTTTTGATG
ACCTGCTGCGACGCTTTTTTTCTGGCAAGATAGTCTTGTAAATGCGGGCCAAGATCTGCACACTGGTATT
TCGGTTTTTGGGGCCGCGGGCGGCGACGGGGCCCGTGCGTCCCAGCGCACATGTTCGGCGAGGCGGGGCC
TGCGAGCGCGGCCACCGAGAATCGGACGGGGGTAGTCTCAAGCTGGCCGGCCTGCTCTGGTGCCTGGCCT
CGCGCCGCCGTGTATCGCCCCGCCCTGGGCGGCAAGGCTGGCCCGGTCGGCACCAGTTGCGTGAGCGGAA
AGATGGCCGCTTCCCGGCCCTGCTGCAGGGAGCTCAAAATGGAGGACGCGGCGCTCGGGAGAGCGGGCGG
GTGAGTCACCCACACAAAGGAAAAGGGCCTTTCCGTCCTCAGCCGTCGCTTCATGTGACTCCACGGAGTA
CCGGGCGCCGTCCAGGCACCTCGATTAGTTCTCGAGCTTTTGGAGTACGTCGTCTTTAGGTTGGGGGGAG
GGGTTTTATGCGATGGAGTTTCCCCACACTGAGTGGGTGGAGACTGAAGTTAGGCCAGCTTGGCACTTGA
TGTAATTCTCCTTGGAATTTGCCCTTTTTGAGTTTGGATCTTGGTTCATTCTCAAGCCTCAGACAGTGGT
TCAAAGTTTTTTTCTTCCATTTCAGGTGTCGTGAGGCTAGCACCGCCACCATGAAGGCGGCCGTCGATCT
CAAGCCGACTCTCACCATCATCAAGACGGAAAAAGTCGATCTGGAGCTTTTCCCCTCCCCGGATATGGAA
TGTGCAGATGTCCCACTATTAACTCCAAGCAGCAAAGAAATGATGTCTCAAGCATTAAAAGCTACTTTCA
GTGGTTTCACTAAAGAACAGCAACGACTGGGGATCCCAAAAGACCCCCGGCAGTGGACAGAAACCCATGT
TCGGGACTGGGTGATGTGGGCTGTGAATGAATTCAGCCTGAAAGGTGTAGACTTCCAGAAGTTCTGTATG
AATGGAGCAGCCCTCTGCGCCCTGGGTAAAGACTGCTTTCTCGAGCTGGCCCCAGACTTTGTTGGGGACA
TCTTATGGGAACATCTAGAGATCCTGCAGAAAGAGGATGTGAAACCATATCAAGTTAATGGAGTCAACCC
AGCCTATCCAGAATCCCGCTATACCTCGGATTACTTCATTAGCTATGGTATTGAGCATGCCCAGTGTGTT
CCACCATCGGAGTTCTCAGAGCCCAGCTTCATCACAGAGTCCTATCAGACGCTCCATCCCATCAGCTCGG
AAGAGCTCCTCTCCCTCAAGTATGAGAATGACTACCCCTCGGTCATTCTCCGAGACCCTCTCCAGACAGA
CACCTTGCAGAATGACTACTTTGCTATCAAACAAGAAGTCGTCACCCCAGACAACATGTGCATGGGGAGG
ACCAGTCGTGGTAAACTCGGGGGCCAGGACTCTTTTGAAAGCATAGAGAGCTACGATAGTTGTGATCGCC
TCACCCAGTCCTGGAGCAGCCAGTCATCTTTCAACAGCCTGCAGCGTGTTCCCTCCTATGACAGCTTCGA
CTCAGAGGACTATCCGGCTGCCCTGCCCAACCACAAGCCCAAGGGCACCTTCAAGGACTATGTGCGGGAC
CGTGCTGACCTCAATAAGGACAAGCCTGTCATTCCTGCTGCTGCCCTAGCTGGCTACACAGGCAGTGGAC
CAATCCAGCTATGGCAGTTTCTTCTGGAATTACTCACTGATAAATCCTGTCAGTCTTTTATCAGCTGGAC
AGGAGATGGCTGGGAATTCAAACTTTCTGACCCAGATGAGGTGGCCAGGAGATGGGGAAAGAGGAAAAAC
AAACCTAAGATGAATTATGAGAAACTGAGCCGTGGCCTACGCTACTATTACGACAAAAACATCATCCACA
AGACAGCGGGGAAACGCTACGTGTACCGCTTTGTGTGTGACCTGCAGAGCCTGCTGGGGTACACCCCTGA
GGAGCTGCACGCCATGCTGGACGTCAAGCCAGATGCCGACGAGTAGTAATGAACTAGTCCGTAACTTGAA
AGTATTTCGATTTCTTGGCTTTATATATCTTGTGGAAAGGACGATTTGTCATATACAACAAGCGTTGTAC
GCGTTAAGTCGACAATCAACCTCTGGATTACAAAATTTGTGAAAGATTGACTGGTATTCTTAACTATGTT
GCTCCTTTTACGCTATGTGGATACGCTGCTTTAATGCCTTTGTATCATGCTATTGCTTCCCGTATGGCTT
TCATTTTCTCCTCCTTGTATAAATCCTGGTTGCTGTCTCTTTATGAGGAGTTGTGGCCCGTTGTCAGGCA
ACGTGGCGTGGTGTGCACTGTGTTTGCTGACGCAACCCCCACTGGTTGGGGCATTGCCACCACCTGTCAG
CTCCTTTCCGGGACTTTCGCTTTCCCCCTCCCTATTGCCACGGCGGAACTCATCGCCGCCTGCCTTGCCC
GCTGCTGGACAGGGGCTCGGCTGTTGGGCACTGACAATTCCGTGGTGTTGTCGGGGAAATCATCGTCCTT
TCCTTGGCTGCTCGCCTGTGTTGCCACCTGGATTCTGCGCGGGACGTCCTTCTGCTACGTCCCTTCGGCC
CTCAATCCAGCGGACCTTCCTTCCCGCGGCCTGCTGCCGGCTCTGCGGCCTCTTCCGCGTCTTCGCCTTC
GCCCTCAGACGAGTCGGATCTCCCTTTGGGCCGCCTCCCCGCGTCGACTTTAAGACCAATGACTTACAAG
GCAGCTGTAGATCTTAGCCACTTTTTAAAAGAAAAGGGGGGACTGGAAGGGCTAATTCACTCCCAACGAA
GACAAGATCTGCTTTTTGCTTGTACTGGGTCTCTCTGGTTAGACCAGATCTGAGCCTGGGAGCTCTCTGG
CTAACTAGGGAACCCACTGCTTAAGCCTCAATAAAGCTTGCCTTGAGTGCTTCAAGTAGTGTGTGCCCGT
CTGTTGTGTGACTCTGGTAACTAGAGATCCCTCAGACCCTTTTAGTCAGTGTGGAAAATCTCTAGCAGTA
CGTATAGTAGTTCATGTCATCTTATTATTCAGTATTTATAACTTGCAAAGAAATGAATATCAGAGAGTGA
GAGGAACTTGTTTATTGCAGCTTATAATGGTTACAAATAAAGCAATAGCATCACAAATTTCACAAATAAA
GCATTTTTTTCACTGCATTCTAGTTGTGGTTTGTCCAAACTCATCAATGTATCTTATCATGTCTGGCTCT
AGCTATCCCGCCCCTAACTCCGCCCATCCCGCCCCTAACTCCGCCCAGTTCCGCCCATTCTCCGCCCCAT
GGCTGACTAATTTTTTTTATTTATGCAGAGGCCGAGGCCGCCTCGGCCTCTGAGCTATTCCAGAAGTAGT
GAGGAGGCTTTTTTGGAGGCCTAGGGACGTACCCAATTCGCCCTATAGTGAGTCGTATTACGCGCGCTCA
CTGGCCGTCGTTTTACAACGTCGTGACTGGGAAAACCCTGGCGTTACCCAACTTAATCGCCTTGCAGCAC
ATCCCCCTTTCGCCAGCTGGCGTAATAGCGAAGAGGCCCGCACCGATCGCCCTTCCCAACAGTTGCGCAG
CCTGAATGGCGAATGGG
[124 nt withheld, positions 7018-7141]
C
[91 nt withheld, positions 7143-7233]
A
[49 nt withheld, positions 7235-7283]
CCTTTGACGTTGGAGTCCACGTTCTTT
[37 nt withheld, positions 7311-7347]
ACCCTATCTCGGTCTATTCTTTTGATTTATAAGGGATTTTGCCGATTTCGGCCTATTGGTTAAAAAATGA
GCTGATTTAACAAAAATTTAACGCGAATTTTAACAAAATATTAACGCTTACAATTTAGGTGGCACTTTTC
GGGGAAATGTGCGCGGAACCCCTATTTGTTTATTTTTCTAAATACATTCAAATATGTATCCGCTCATGAG
ACAATAACCCTGATAAATGCTTCAATAATATTGAAAAAGGAAGAGTATGAGTATTCAACATTTCCGTGTC
GCCCTTATTCCCTTTTTTGCGGCATTTTGCCTTCCTGTTTTTGCTCACCCAGAAACGCTGGTGAAAGTAA
AAGATGCTGAAGATCAGTTGGGTGCACGAGTGGGTTACATCGAACTGGATCTCAACAGCGGTAAGATCCT
TGAGAGTTTTCGCCCCGAAGAACGTTTTCCAATGATGAGCACTTTTAAAGTTCTGCTATGTGGCGCGGTA
TTATCCCGTATTGACGCCGGGCAAGAGCAACTCGGTCGCCGCATACACTATTCTCAGAATGACTTGGTTG
AGTACTCACCAGTCACAGAAAAGCATCTTACGGATGGCATGACAGTAAGAGAATTATGCAGTGCTGCCAT
AACCATGAGTGATAACACTGCGGCCAACTTACTTCTGACAACGATCGGAGGACCGAAGGAGCTAACCGCT
TTTTTGCACAACATGGGGGATCATGTAACTCGCCTTGATCGTTGGGAACCGGAGCTGAATGAAGCCATAC
CAAACGACGAGCGTGACACCACGATGCCTGTAGCAATGGCAACAACGTTGCGCAAACTATTAACTGGCGA
ACTACTTACTCTAGCTTCCCGGCAACAATTAATAGACTGGATGGAGGCGGATAAAGTTGCAGGACCACTT
CTGCGCTCGGCCCTTCCGGCTGGCTGGTTTATTGCTGATAAATCTGGAGCCGGTGAGCGTGGGTCTCGCG
GTATCATTGCAGCACTGGGGCCAGATGGTAAGCCCTCCCGTATCGTAGTTATCTACACGACGGGGAGTCA
GGCAACTATGGATGAACGAAATAGACAGATCGCTGAGATAGGTGCCTCACTGATTAAGCATTGGTAACTG
TCAGACCAAGTTTACTCATATATACTTTAGATTGATTTAAAACTTCATTTTTAATTTAAAAGGATCTAGG
TGAAGATCCTTTTTGATAATCTCATGACCAAAATCCCTTAACGTGAGTTTTCGTTCCACTGAGCGTCAGA
CCCCGTAGAAAAGATCAAAGGATCTTCTTGAGATCCTTTTTTTCTGCGCGTAATCTGCTGCTTGCAAACA
AAAAAACCACCGCTACCAGCGGTGGTTTGTTTGCCGGATCAAGAGCTACCAACTCTTTTTCCGAAGGTAA
CTGGCTTCAGCAGAGCGCAGATACCAAATACTGTTCTTCTAGTGTAGCCGTAGTTAGGCCACCACTTCAA
GAACTCTGTAGCACCGCCTACATACCTCGCTCTGCTAATCCTGTTACCAGTGGCTGCTGCCAGTGGCGAT
AAGTCGTGTCTTACCGGGTTGGACTCAAGACGATAGTTACCGGATAAGGCGCAGCGGTCGGGCTGAACGG
GGGGTTCGTGCACACAGCCCAGCTTGGAGCGAACGACCTACACCGAACTGAGATACCTACAGCGTGAGCT
ATGAGAAAGCGCCACGCTTCCCGAAGGGAGAAAGGCGGACAGGTATCCGGTAAGCGGCAGGGTCGGAACA
GGAGAGCGCACGAGGGAGCTTCCAGGGGGAAACGCCTGGTATCTTTATAGTCCTGTCGGGTTTCGCCACC
TCTGACTTGAGCGTCGATTTTTGTGATGCTCGTCAGGGGGGCGGAGCCTATGGAAAAACGCCAGCAACGC
GGCCTTTTTACGGTTCCTGGCCTTTTGCTGGCCTTTTGCTCACATGTTCTTTCCTGCGTTATCCCCTGAT
TCTGTGGATAACCGTATTACCGCCTTTGAGTGAGCTGATACCGCTCGCCGCAGCCGAACGACCGAGCGCA
GCGAGTCAGTGAGCGAGGAAGCGGAAGAGCGCCCAATACGCAAACCGCCTCTCCCCGCGCGTTGGCCGAT
TCATTAATGCAGCTGGCACGACAGGTTTCCCGACTGGAAAGCGGGCAGTGAGCGCAACGCAATTAATGTG
AGTTAGCTCACTCATTAGGCACCCCAGGCTTTACACTTTATGCTTCCGGCTCGTATGTTGTGTGGAATTG
TGAGCGGATAACAATTTCACACAGGAAACAGCTATGACCATGATTACGCCAAGCGCGCAATTAACCCTCA
CTAAAGGGAACAAAAGCTGGAGCTGCAAGCTTAA
