>Addgene plasmid #142867 | TFORF1846 | depositor partial sequence | sequence record 280739 | Insert
ACCGCCACCATGAAGGCGGCCGTCGATCTCAAGCCGACTCTCACCATCATCAAGACGGAAAAAGTCGATC
TGGAGCTTTTCCCCTCCCCGGATATGGAATGTGCAGATGTCCCACTATTAACTCCAAGCAGCAAAGAAAT
GATGTCTCAAGCATTAAAAGCTACTTTCAGTGGTTTCACTAAAGAACAGCAACGACTGGGGATCCCAAAA
GACCCCCGGCAGTGGACAGAAACCCATGTTCGGGACTGGGTGATGTGGGCTGTGAATGAATTCAGCCTGA
AAGGTGTAGACTTCCAGAAGTTCTGTATGAATGGAGCAGCCCTCTGCGCCCTGGGTAAAGACTGCTTTCT
CGAGCTGGCCCCAGACTTTGTTGGGGACATCTTATGGGAACATCTAGAGATCCTGCAGAAAGAGGATGTG
AAACCATATCAAGTTAATGGAGTCAACCCAGCCTATCCAGAATCCCGCTATACCTCGGATTACTTCATTA
GCTATGGTATTGAGCATGCCCAGTGTGTTCCACCATCGGAGTTCTCAGAGCCCAGCTTCATCACAGAGTC
CTATCAGACGCTCCATCCCATCAGCTCGGAAGAGCTCCTCTCCCTCAAGTATGAGAATGACTACCCCTCG
GTCATTCTCCGAGACCCTCTCCAGACAGACACCTTGCAGAATGACTACTTTGCTATCAAACAAGAAGTCG
TCACCCCAGACAACATGTGCATGGGGAGGACCAGTCGTGGTAAACTCGGGGGCCAGGACTCTTTTGAAAG
CATAGAGAGCTACGATAGTTGTGATCGCCTCACCCAGTCCTGGAGCAGCCAGTCATCTTTCAACAGCCTG
CAGCGTGTTCCCTCCTATGACAGCTTCGACTCAGAGGACTATCCGGCTGCCCTGCCCAACCACAAGCCCA
AGGGCACCTTCAAGGACTATGTGCGGGACCGTGCTGACCTCAATAAGGACAAGCCTGTCATTCCTGCTGC
TGCCCTAGCTGGCTACACAGGCAGTGGACCAATCCAGCTATGGCAGTTTCTTCTGGAATTACTCACTGAT
AAATCCTGTCAGTCTTTTATCAGCTGGACAGGAGATGGCTGGGAATTCAAACTTTCTGACCCAGATGAGG
TGGCCAGGAGATGGGGAAAGAGGAAAAACAAACCTAAGATGAATTATGAGAAACTGAGCCGTGGCCTACG
CTACTATTACGACAAAAACATCATCCACAAGACAGCGGGGAAACGCTACGTGTACCGCTTTGTGTGTGAC
CTGCAGAGCCTGCTGGGGTACACCCCTGAGGAGCTGCACGCCATGCTGGACGTCAAGCCAGATGCCGACG
AGTAGTAATGAACTAGTCCGTAACTTGAAAGTATTTCGATTTCTTGGCTTTATATATCTTGTGGAAAGGA
CGATTTGTCATATACAACAAGCGTTGT
