>Addgene plasmid #142867 | TFORF1846 | depositor partial sequence | sequence record 280740 | Barcode
TTTGTCATATACAACAAGCGTTGT
